>Addgene plasmid #104333 | pBL132 | depositor full sequence | sequence record 197582 | pBL132 sequence 5033 bps
AGCAAGCGAACCGGAATTGCCAGCTGGGGCGCCCTCTGGTAAGGTTGGGAAGCCCTGCAAAGTAAACTGG
ATGGCTTTCTTGCCGCCAAGGATCTGATGGCGCAGGGGATCAAGATCTGATCAAGAGACAGGATGAGGAT
CGTTTCGCATGAGGGAAGCGGTGATCGCCGAAGTATCGACTCAACTATCAGAGGTAGTTGGCGTCATCGA
GCGCCATCTCGAACCGACGTTGCTGGCCGTACATTTGTACGGCTCCGCAGTGGATGGCGGCCTGAAGCCA
CACAGTGATATTGATTTGCTGGTTACGGTGACCGTAAGGCTTGATGAAACAACGCGGCGAGCTTTGATCA
ACGACCTTTTGGAAACTTCGGCTTCCCCTGGAGAGAGCGAGATTCTCCGCGCTGTAGAAGTCACCATTGT
TGTGCACGACGACATCATTCCGTGGCGTTATCCAGCTAAGCGCGAACTGCAATTTGGAGAATGGCAGCGC
AATGACATTCTTGCAGGTATCTTCGAGCCAGCCACGATCGACATTGATCTGGCTATCTTGCTGACAAAAG
CAAGAGAACATAGCGTTGCCTTGGTAGGTCCAGCGGCGGAGGAACTCTTTGATCCGGTTCCTGAACAGGA
TCTATTTGAGGCGCTAAATGAAACCTTAACGCTATGGAACTCGCCGCCCGACTGGGCTGGCGATGAGCGA
AATGTAGTGCTTACGTTGTCCCGCATTTGGTACAGCGCAGTAACCGGCAAAATCGCGCCGAAGGATGTCG
CTGCCGACTGGGCAATGGAGCGCCTGCCGGCCCAGTATCAGCCCGTCATACTTGAAGCTAGACAGGCTTA
TCTTGGACAAGAAGAAGATCGCTTGGCCTCGCGCGCAGATCAGTTGGAAGAATTTGTCCACTACGTGAAA
GGCGAGATCACCAAGGTAGTCGGCAAATAAGAGCTCGCTTGGACTCCTGTTGATAGATCCAGTAATGACC
TCAGAACTCCATCTGGATTTGTTCAGAACGCTCGGTTGCCGCCGGGCGTTTTTTATTGGTGAGAATCCAA
GCACTAGTAACAACTTATATCGTATGGGGCTGACTTCAGGTGCTACATTTGAAGAGATAAATTGCACTGA
AATCTAGTAATATTTTATCTGATTAATAAGATGATCTTCTTGAGATCGTTTTGGTCTGCGCGTAATCTCT
TGCTCTGAAAACGAAAAAACCGCCTTGCAGGGCGGTTTTTCGAAGGTTCTCTGAGCTACCAACTCTTTGA
ACCGAGGTAACTGGCTTGGAGGAGCGCAGTCACCAAAACTTGTCCTTTCAGTTTAGCCTTAACCGGCGCA
TGACTTCAAGACTAACTCCTCTAAATCAATTACCAGTGGCTGCTGCCAGTGGTGCTTTTGCATGTCTTTC
CGGGTTGGACTCAAGACGATAGTTACCGGATAAGGCGCAGCGGTCGGACTGAACGGGGGGTTCGTGCATA
CAGTCCAGCTTGGAGCGAACTGCCTACCCGGAACTGAGTGTCAGGCGTGGAATGAGACAAACGCGGCCAT
AACAGCGGAATGACACCGGTAAACCGAAAGGCAGGAACAGGAGAGCGCACGAGGGAGCCGCCAGGGGGAA
ACGCCTGGTATCTTTATAGTCCTGTCGGGTTTCGCCACCACTGATTTGAGCGTCAGATTTCGTGATGCTT
GTCAGGGGGGCGGAGCCTATGGAAAAACGGCTTTGCCGCGGCCCTCTCACTTCCCTGTTAAGTATCTTCC
TGGCATCTTCCAGGAAATCTCCGCCCCGTTCGTAAGCCATTTCCGCTCGCCGCAGTCGAACGACCGAGCG
TAGCGAGTCAGTGAGCGAGGAAGCGGAATATATCCCGAAGCGGCATGCATTTACGTTGACACCATCGAAT
GGTGCAAAACCTTTCGCGGTATGGCATGATAGCGCCCGGAAGAGAGTCAATTCAGGGTGGTGAATGTGAA
ACCAGTAACGTTATACGATGTCGCAGAGTATGCCGGTGTCTCTTATCAGACCGTTTCCCGCGTGGTGAAC
CAGGCCAGCCACGTTTCTGCGAAAACGCGGGAAAAAGTGGAAGCGGCGATGGCGGAGCTGAATTACATTC
CCAACCGCGTGGCACAACAACTGGCGGGCAAACAGTCGTTGCTGATTGGCGTTGCCACCTCCAGTCTGGC
CCTGCACGCGCCGTCGCAAATTGTCGCGGCGATTAAATCTCGCGCCGATCAACTGGGTGCCAGCGTGGTG
GTGTCGATGGTAGAACGAAGCGGCGTCGAAGCCTGTAAAGCGGCGGTGCACAATCTTCTCGCGCAACGCG
TCAGTGGGCTGATCATTAACTATCCGCTGGATGACCAGGATGCCATTGCTGTGGAAGCTGCCTGCACTAA
TGTTCCGGCGTTATTTCTTGATGTCTCTGACCAGACACCCATCAACAGTATTATTTTCTCCCATGAAGAC
GGTACGCGACTGGGCGTGGAGCATCTGGTCGCATTGGGTCACCAGCAAATCGCGCTGTTAGCGGGCCCAT
TAAGTTCTGTCTCGGCGCGTCTGCGTCTGGCTGGCTGGCATAAATATCTCACTCGCAATCAAATTCAGCC
GATAGCGGAACGGGAAGGCGACTGGAGTGCCATGTCCGGTTTTCAACAAACCATGCAAATGCTGAATGAG
GGCATCGTTCCCACTGCGATGCTGGTTGCCAACGATCAGATGGCGCTGGGCGCAATGCGCGCCATTACCG
AGTCCGGGCTGCGCGTTGGTGCGGATATCTCGGTAGTGGGATACGACGATACCGAAGACAGCTCATGTTA
TATCCCGCCGTCAACCACCATCAAACAGGATTTTCGCCTGCTGGGGCAAACCAGCGTGGACCGCTTGCTG
CAACTCTCTCAGGGCCAGGCGGTGAAGGGCAATCAGCTGTTGCCCGTCTCACTGGTGAAAAGAAAAACCA
CCCTGGCGCCCAATACGCAAACCGCCTCTCCCCGCGCGTTGGCCGATTCATTAATGCAGCTGGCACGACA
GGTTTCCCGACTGGAAAGCGGGCAGTGAGGCATCAAATAAAACGAAAGGCTCAGTCGAAAGACTGGGCCT
TTCGTTTTATCTGTTGTTTGTCGGTGAACGCTCTCCTGAGTAGGACAAATCCGCCGCCCTAGACCTAGGC
GTTCGGCTGCGGCGAGCGGTATCAGCTCACTCAAAGGCGGTAATACGTAAATCACTGCATAATTCGTGTC
GCTCAAGGCGCACTCCCGTTCTGGATAATGTTTTTTGCGCCGACATCATAACGGTTCTGGCAAATATTCT
GAAATGAGCTGTTGACAATTAATCATCGGCTCGTATAATGTGTGGAATTGTGAGCGGATAACAATTTCAC
ACAAGAACACTTAGAGAACAAACGGGAGAGTATCTAAAATGATTAACCGTATCCGCGTAGTCACGCTGTT
GGTAATGGTGCTGGGGGTATTCGCACTGTTACAGCTTATTTCCGGCAGTCTGTTTTTTTCTTCCCTTCAC
CATAGCCAGAAGAGCTTTGTGGTTTCCAATCAATTACGGGAACAGCAGGGCGAGCTGACGTCAACCTGGG
ATTTAATGCTGCAAACGCGCATTAACCTGAGTCGTTCAGCGGTACGGATGATGATGGATTCCTCCAATCA
ACAAAGTAACGCCAAAGTTGAATTGCTCGATAGCGCCAGGAAAACATTGGCGCAGGCAGCGACGCATTAT
AAAAAATTCAAAAGCATGGCACCGTTACCTGAAATGGTCGCTACCAGTCGTAATATTGATGAAAAATATA
AAAACTATTACACAGCGTTAACTGAACTGATTGATTATCTAGATTATGGCAATACTGGAGCTTATTTCGC
TCAGCCAACCCAGGGAATGCAAAATGCAATGGGCGAAGCGTTTGCTCAGTACGCCCTCAGCAGTGAAAAA
CTGTATCGCGATATCGTCACTGACAACGCAGATGATTACCGATTTGCCCAGTGGCAACTGGCGGTTATCG
CGCTGGTGGTGGTATTGATTCTGCTGGTGGCGTGGTACGGCATTCGCCGTATGTTGCTTACTCCGCTGGC
AAAAATTATTGCTCACATTCGCGAAATCGCCGGTGGTAACCTGGCGAATACCCTGACCATTGACGGGCGC
AGTGAAATGGGCGACCTGGCGCAGAGCGTTTCACATATGGCGGCTGGTGTTAAGCAACTGGCGGATGACC
GCACGCTGCTGATGGCGGGGGTAAGTCACGACTTGCGCACGCCGCTGACGCGTATTCGCCTGGCGACTGA
GATGATGAGCGAGCAGGATGGCTATCTGGCAGAATCGATCAATAAAGATATCGAAGAGTGCAACGCCATC
ATTGAGCAGTTTATCGACTACCTGCGCACCGGGCAGGAGATGCCGATGGAAATGGCGGATCTTAATGCAG
TACTCGGTGAGGTGATTGCTGCCGAAAGTGGCTATGAGCGGGAAATTGAAACCGCGCTTTACCCCGGCAG
CATTGAAGTGAAAATGCACCCGCTGTCGATCAAACGCGCGGTGGCGAATATGGTGGTCAACGCCGCCCGT
TATGGCAATGGCTGGATCAAAGTCAGCAGCGGAACGGAGCCGAATCGCGCCTGGTTCCAGGTGGAAGATG
ACGGTCCGGGAATTGCGCCGGAACAACGTAAGCACCTGTTCCAGCCGTTTGTCCGCGGCGACAGTGCGCG
CACCATTAGCGGCACGGGATTAGGGCTGGCAATTGTGCAGCGTATCGTGGATAACCATAACGGGATGCTG
GAGCTTGGCACCAGCGAGCGGGGCGGGCTTTCCATTCGCGCCTGGCTGCCAGTGCCGGTAACGCGGGCGC
AGGGCACGACAAAAGAAGGGTAATCTAGACCAGGCATCAAATAAAACGAAAGGCTCAGTCGAAAGACTGG
GCCTTTCGTTTTATCTGTTGTTTGTCGGTGAACGCTCTCTACTAGAGTCACACTGGCTCACCTTCGGGTG
GGCCTTTCTGCGTTTATAGGTACCCGGGGATCCTCTAGAGTCGACCTGCAGGCATGCAAGCTT
Features (pLannotate 1.2.2; 15 found; start..end, strand, type, name):
      1..117     +  CDS            tnpA (fragment): TN5P_ECOLX - Also known as tnp. Experimental evidence at protein level: Swiss-Prot protein existence level 1. Mediates transposition of transposon Tn5 by a 'cut and paste' mechanism. First, the monomeric transposase binds the 19 bp inverted DNA repeats flanking the transposon. Then, dimerization of the DNA- bound transposase creates a synaptic DNA complex. After nicking of the first DNA strand, excision of the transposon proceeds through a series of intermediates. The transposase then mediates the insertion of the transposon at a new site by strand transfer. The activity of the wild- type tran
    149..940     +  CDS            SmR: aminoglycoside adenylyltransferase (Murphy, 1985); aadA; confers resistance to spectinomycin and streptomycin
    952..1046    +  terminator     lambda t0 terminator: transcription terminator from phage lambda
   1160..1705    +  rep_origin     p15A ori: Plasmids containing the medium-copy-number p15A origin of replication can be propagated in E. coli cells that contain a second plasmid with the ColE1 origin.
   1793..1848    +  rep_origin     RSF ori (fragment): Plasmids containing the RSF 1030 origin of replication can be propagated in E. coli cells that contain additional plasmids with compatible origins.
   1878..1955    +  promoter       lacIq promoter: lacI (mutant); In the lacIq allele, a single base change in the promoter boosts expression of the lacI gene about 10-fold.
   1956..3038    +  CDS            lacI: lac repressor; lacI; The lac repressor binds to the lac operator to inhibit transcription in E. coli. This inhibition can be relieved by adding lactose or isopropyl-β-D-thiogalactopyranoside (IPTG).
   3044..3130    +  terminator     rrnB T1 terminator: Escherichia coli rrnB; transcription terminator T1 from the E. coli rrnB gene
   3302..3330    +  promoter       tac promoter: strong E. coli promoter; hybrid between the trp and lac UV5 promoters
   3338..3354    +  protein_bind   lac operator: The lac repressor binds to the lac operator to inhibit transcription in E. coli. This inhibition can be relieved by adding lactose or isopropyl-β-D-thiogalactopyranoside (IPTG). lac repressor encoded by lacI
   3399..4169    +  CDS            tar (fragment): MCP2_ECOLI - Also known as cheM. Experimental evidence at protein level: Swiss-Prot protein existence level 1. Chemotactic-signal transducers respond to changes in the concentration of attractants and repellents in the environment, transduce a signal from the outside to the inside of the cell, and facilitate sensory adaptation through the variation of the level of methylation. Attractants increase the level of methylation while repellents decrease the level of methylation, the methyl groups are added by the methyltransferase CheR and removed by the methylesterase CheB. From Escherichia coli (s
   4125..4850    +  CDS            envZ (fragment): ENVZ_ECOLI - Also known as ompB, perA, tpo. Experimental evidence at protein level: Swiss-Prot protein existence level 1. Member of the two-component regulatory system EnvZ/OmpR involved in osmoregulation (particularly of genes ompF and ompC) as well as other genes (PubMed:2997120, PubMed:3536870). EnvZ functions as a membrane-associated protein kinase that phosphorylates OmpR in response to environmental signals; at low osmolarity OmpR activates ompF transcription, while at high osmolarity it represses ompF and activates ompC transcription (PubMed:2656684, PubMed:2668281, PubMed:2668953, PubM
   4868..4939    +  terminator     rrnB T1 terminator: transcription terminator T1 from the E. coli rrnB gene
   4955..4982    +  terminator     T7Te terminator: phage T7 early transcription terminator
   4989..5033    +  misc_feature   MCS (fragment): pUC18/19 multiple cloning site
