>Addgene plasmid #104333 | pBL132 | addgene full sequence | sequence record 201654 | Addgene NGS Result
AGCAAGCGAACCGGAATTGCCAGCTGGGGCGCCCTCTGGTAAGGTTGGGAAGCCCTGCAAAGTAAACTGG
ATGGCTTTCTTGCCGCCAAGGATCTGATGGCGCAGGGGATCAAGATCTGATCAAGAGACAGGATGAGGAT
CGTTTCGTATGAGGGAAGCGGTGATCGCCGAAGTATCGACTCAACTATCAGAGGTAGTTGGCGTCATCGA
GCGCCATCTCGAACCGACGTTGCTGGCCGTACATTTGTACGGCTCCGCAGTGGATGGCGGCCTGAAGCCA
CACAGTGATATTGATTTGCTGGTTACGGTGACCGTAAGGCTTGATGAAACAACGCGGCGAGCTTTGATCA
ACGACCTTTTGGAAACTTCGGCTTCCCCTGGAGAGAGCGAGATTCTCCGCGCTGTAGAAGTCACCATTGT
TGTGCACGACGACATCATTCCGTGGCGTTATCCAGCTAAGCGCGAACTGCAATTTGGAGAATGGCAGCGC
AATGACATTCTTGCAGGTATCTTCGAGCCAGCCACGATCGACATTGATCTGGCTATCTTGCTGACAAAAG
CAAGAGAACATAGCGTTGCCTTGGTAGGTCCAGCGGCGGAGGAACTCTTTGATCCGGTTCCTGAACAGGA
TCTATTTGAGGCGCTAAATGAAACCTTAACGCTATGGAACTCGCCGCCCGACTGGGCTGGCGATGAGCGA
AATGTAGTGCTTACGTTGTCCCGCATTTGGTACAGCGCAGTAACCGGCAAAATCGCGCCGAAGGATGTCG
CTGCCGACTGGGCAATGGAGCGCCTGCCGGCCCAGTATCAGCCCGTCATACTTGAAGCTAGACAGGCTTA
TCTTGGACAAGAAGAAGATCGCTTGGCCTCGCGCGCAGATCAGTTGGAAGAATTTGTCCACTACGTGAAA
GGCGAGATCACCAAGGTAGTCGGCAAATAAGAGCTCGCTTGGACTCCTGTTGATAGATCCAGTAATGACC
TCAGAACTCCATCTGGATTTGTTCAGAACGCTCGGTTGCCGCCGGGCGTTTTTTATTGGTGAGAATCCAA
GCACTAGTAACAACTTATATCGTATGGGGCTGACTTCAGGTGCTACATTTGAAGAGATAAATTGCACTGA
AATCTAGTAATATTTTATCTGATTAATAAGATGATCTTCTTGAGATCGTTTTGGTCTGCGCGTAATCTCT
TGCTCTGAAAACGAAAAAACCGCCTTGCAGGGCGGTTTTTCGAAGGTTCTCTGAGCTACCAACTCTTTGA
ACCGAGGTAACTGGCTTGGAGGAGCGCAGTCACCAAAACTTGTCCTTTCAGTTTAGCCTTAACCGGCGCA
TGACTTCAAGACTAACTCCTCTAAATCAATTACCAGTGGCTGCTGCCAGTGGTGCTTTTGCATGTCTTTC
CGGGTTGGACTCAAGACGATAGTTACCGGATAAGGCGCAGCGGTCGGACTGAACGGGGGGTTCGTGCATA
CAGTCCAGCTTGGAGCGAACTGCCTACCCGGAACTGAGTGTCAGGCGTGGAATGAGACAAACGCGGCCAT
AACAGCGGAATGACACCGGTAAACCGAAAGGCAGGAACAGGAGAGCGCACGAGGGAGCCGCCAGGGGGAA
ACGCCTGGTATCTTTATAGTCCTGTCGGGTTTCGCCACCACTGATTTGAGCGTCAGATTTCGTGATGCTT
GTCAGGGGGGCGGAGCCTATGGAAAAACGGCTTTGCCGCGGCCCTCTCACTTCCCTGTTAAGTATCTTCC
TGGCATCTTCCAGGAAATCTCCGCCCCGTTCGTAAGCCATTTCCGCTCGCCGCAGTCGAACGACCGAGCG
TAGCGAGTCAGTGAGCGAGGAAGCGGAATATATCCCGAAGCGGCATGCATTTACGTTGACACCATCGAAT
GGTGCAAAACCTTTCGCGGTATGGCATGATAGCGCCCGGAAGAGAGTCAATTCAGGGTGGTGAATGTGAA
ACCAGTAACGTTATACGATGTCGCAGAGTATGCCGGTGTCTCTTATCAGACCGTTTCCCGCGTGGTGAAC
CAGGCCAGCCACGTTTCTGCGAAAACGCGGGAAAAAGTGGAAGCGGCGATGGCGGAGCTGAATTACATTC
CCAACCGCGTGGCACAACAACTGGCGGGCAAACAGTCGTTGCTGATTGGCGTTGCCACCTCCAGTCTGGC
CCTGCACGCGCCGTCGCAAATTGTCGCGGCGATTAAATCTCGCGCCGATCAACTGGGTGCCAGCGTGGTG
GTGTCGATGGTAGAACGAAGCGGCGTCGAAGCCTGTAAAGCGGCGGTGCACAATCTTCTCGCGCAACGCG
TCAGTGGGCTGATCATTAACTATCCGCTGGATGACCAGGATGCCATTGCTGTGGAAGCTGCCTGCACTAA
TGTTCCGGCGTTATTTCTTGATGTCTCTGACCAGACACCCATCAACAGTATTATTTTCTCCCATGAAGAC
GGTACGCGACTGGGCGTGGAGCATCTGGTCGCATTGGGTCACCAGCAAATCGCGCTGTTAGCGGGCCCAT
TAAGTTCTGTCTCGGCGCGTCTGCGTCTGGCTGGCTGGCATAAATATCTCACTCGCAATCAAATTCAGCC
GATAGCGGAACGGGAAGGCGACTGGAGTGCCATGTCCGGTTTTCAACAAACCATGCAAATGCTGAATGAG
GGCATCGTTCCCACTGCGATGCTGGTTGCCAACGATCAGATGGCGCTGGGCGCAATGCGCGCCATTACCG
AGTCCGGGCTGCGCGTTGGTGCGGATATCTCGGTAGTGGGATACGACGATACCGAAGACAGCTCATGTTA
TATCCCGCCGTTAACCACCATCAAACAGGATTTTCGCCTGCTGGGGCAAACCAGCGTGGACCGCTTGCTG
CAACTCTCTCAGGGCCAGGCGGTGAAGGGCAATCAGCTGTTGCCCGTCTCACTGGTGAAAAGAAAAACCA
CCCTGGCGCCCAATACGCAAACCGCCTCTCCCCGCGCGTTGGCCGATTCATTAATGCAGCTGGCACGACA
GGTTTCCCGACTGGAAAGCGGGCAGTGAGGCATCAAATAAAACGAAAGGCTCAGTCGAAAGACTGGGCCT
TTCGTTTTATCTGTTGTTTGTCGGTGAACGCTCTCCTGAGTAGGACAAATCCGCCGCCCTAGACCTAGGG
CGTTCGGCTGCGGCGAGCGGTATCAGCTCACTCAAAGGCGGTAATACGTAAATCACTGCATAATTCGTGT
CGCTCAAGGCGCACTCCCGTTCTGGATAATGTTTTTTGCGCCGACATCATAACGGTTCTGGCTAATATTC
TGAAATGAGCTGTTGACAATTAATCATCGGCTCGTATAATGTGTGGAATTGTGAGCGGATAACAATTTCA
CACAAGAACACTTAGAGAACAAACGGGAGAGTATCTAAAATGATTAACCGTATCCGCGTAGTCACGCTGT
TGGTAATGGTGCTGGGGGTATTCGCACTGTTACAGCTTATTTCCGGCAGTCTGTTTTTTTCTTCCCTTCA
CCATAGCCAGAAGAGCTTTGTGGTTTCCAATCAATTACGGGAACAGCAGGGCGAGCTGACGTCAACCTGG
GATTTAATGCTGCAAACGCGCATTAACCTGAGTCGTTCAGCGGTACGGATGATGATGGATTCCTCCAATC
AACAAAGTAACGCCAAAGTTGAATTGCTCGATAGCGCCAGGAAAACATTGGCGCAGGCAGCGACGCATTA
TAAAAAATTCAAAAGCATGGCACCGTTACCTGAAATGGTCGCTACCAGTCGTAATATTGATGAAAAATAT
AAAAACTATTACACAGCGTTAACTGAACTGATTGATTATCTAGATTATGGCAATACTGGAGCTTATTTCG
CTCAGCCAACCCAGGGAATGCAAAATGCAATGGGCGAAGCGTTTGCTCAGTACGCCCTCAGCAGTGAAAA
ACTGTATCGCGATATCGTCACTGACAACGCAGATGATTACCGATTTGCCCAGTGGCAACTGGCGGTTATC
GCGCTGGTGGTGGTATTGATTCTGCTGGTGGCGTGGTACGGCATTCGCCGTATGTTGCTTACTCCGCTGG
CAAAAATTATTGCTCACATTCGCGAAATCGCCGGTGGTAACCTGGCGAATACCCTGACCATTGACGGGCG
CAGTGAAATGGGCGACCTGGCGCAGAGCGTTTCACATATGGCGGCTGGTGTTAAGCAACTGGCGGATGAC
CGCACGCTGCTGATGGCGGGGGTAAGTCACGACTTGCGCACGCCGCTGACGCGTATTCGCCTGGCGACTG
AGATGATGAGCGAGCAGGATGGCTATCTGGCAGAATCGATCAATAAAGATATCGAAGAGTGCAACGCCAT
CATTGAGCAGTTTATCGACTACCTGCGCACCGGGCAGGAGATGCCGATGGAAATGGCGGATCTTAATGCA
GTACTCGGTGAGGTGATTGCTGCCGAAAGTGGCTATGAGCGGGAAATTGAAACCGCGCTTTACCCCGGCA
GCATTGAAGTGAAAATGCACCCGCTGTCGATCAAACGCGCGGTGGCGAATATGGTGGTCAACGCCGCCCG
TTATGGCAATGGCTGGATCAAAGTCAGCAGCGGAACGGAGCCGAATCGCGCCTGGTTCCAGGTGGAAGAT
GACGGTCCGGGAATTGCGCCGGAACAACGTAAGCACCTGTTCCAGCCGTTTGTCCGCGGCGACAGTGCGC
GCACCATTAGCGGCACGGGATTAGGGCTGGCAATTGTGCAGCGTATCGTGGATAACCATAACGGGATGCT
GGAGCTTGGCACCAGCGAGCGGGGCGGGCTTTCCATTCGCGCCTGGCTGCCAGTGCCGGTAACGCGGGCG
CAGGGCACGACAAAAGAAGGGTAATCTAGACCAGGCATCAAATAAAACGAAAGGCTCAGTCGAAAGACTG
GGCCTTTCGTTTTATCTGTTGTTTGTCGGTGAACGCTCTCTACTAGAGTCACACTGGCTCACCTTCGGGT
GGGCCTTTCTGCGTTTATAGGTACCCGGGGATCCTCTAGAGTCGACCTGCAGGCATGCAAGCTT
Features (pLannotate 1.2.2; 15 found; start..end, strand, type, name):
      1..117     +  CDS            tnpA (fragment): TN5P_ECOLX - Also known as tnp. Experimental evidence at protein level: Swiss-Prot protein existence level 1. Mediates transposition of transposon Tn5 by a 'cut and paste' mechanism. First, the monomeric transposase binds the 19 bp inverted DNA repeats flanking the transposon. Then, dimerization of the DNA- bound transposase creates a synaptic DNA complex. After nicking of the first DNA strand, excision of the transposon proceeds through a series of intermediates. The transposase then mediates the insertion of the transposon at a new site by strand transfer. The activity of the wild- type tran
    149..940     +  CDS            SmR: aminoglycoside adenylyltransferase (Murphy, 1985); aadA; confers resistance to spectinomycin and streptomycin
    952..1046    +  terminator     lambda t0 terminator: transcription terminator from phage lambda
   1160..1705    +  rep_origin     p15A ori: Plasmids containing the medium-copy-number p15A origin of replication can be propagated in E. coli cells that contain a second plasmid with the ColE1 origin.
   1793..1848    +  rep_origin     RSF ori (fragment): Plasmids containing the RSF 1030 origin of replication can be propagated in E. coli cells that contain additional plasmids with compatible origins.
   1878..1955    +  promoter       lacIq promoter: lacI (mutant); In the lacIq allele, a single base change in the promoter boosts expression of the lacI gene about 10-fold.
   1956..3038    +  CDS            lacI: lac repressor; lacI; The lac repressor binds to the lac operator to inhibit transcription in E. coli. This inhibition can be relieved by adding lactose or isopropyl-β-D-thiogalactopyranoside (IPTG).
   3044..3130    +  terminator     rrnB T1 terminator: Escherichia coli rrnB; transcription terminator T1 from the E. coli rrnB gene
   3303..3331    +  promoter       tac promoter: strong E. coli promoter; hybrid between the trp and lac UV5 promoters
   3339..3355    +  protein_bind   lac operator: The lac repressor binds to the lac operator to inhibit transcription in E. coli. This inhibition can be relieved by adding lactose or isopropyl-β-D-thiogalactopyranoside (IPTG). lac repressor encoded by lacI
   3400..4170    +  CDS            tar (fragment): MCP2_ECOLI - Also known as cheM. Experimental evidence at protein level: Swiss-Prot protein existence level 1. Chemotactic-signal transducers respond to changes in the concentration of attractants and repellents in the environment, transduce a signal from the outside to the inside of the cell, and facilitate sensory adaptation through the variation of the level of methylation. Attractants increase the level of methylation while repellents decrease the level of methylation, the methyl groups are added by the methyltransferase CheR and removed by the methylesterase CheB. From Escherichia coli (s
   4126..4851    +  CDS            envZ (fragment): ENVZ_ECOLI - Also known as ompB, perA, tpo. Experimental evidence at protein level: Swiss-Prot protein existence level 1. Member of the two-component regulatory system EnvZ/OmpR involved in osmoregulation (particularly of genes ompF and ompC) as well as other genes (PubMed:2997120, PubMed:3536870). EnvZ functions as a membrane-associated protein kinase that phosphorylates OmpR in response to environmental signals; at low osmolarity OmpR activates ompF transcription, while at high osmolarity it represses ompF and activates ompC transcription (PubMed:2656684, PubMed:2668281, PubMed:2668953, PubM
   4869..4940    +  terminator     rrnB T1 terminator: transcription terminator T1 from the E. coli rrnB gene
   4956..4983    +  terminator     T7Te terminator: phage T7 early transcription terminator
   4990..5034    +  misc_feature   MCS (fragment): pUC18/19 multiple cloning site
