[The description below was written by a language model from this plasmid's Addgene catalogue record and pLannotate feature annotations shown in this document.]
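Description:
pBL132 is a bacterial expression plasmid of about 5 kb built on a p15A backbone for use in E. coli. It replicates from the p15A origin, which is compatible with ColE1-type plasmids and so allows co-maintenance with a second construct. The catalogue lists it as high copy, whereas the feature annotation describes p15A as medium copy. Selection is by spectinomycin through the aadA (SmR) aminoglycoside adenylyltransferase gene, which is followed by a lambda t0 terminator. Short annotated fragments of a Tn5 transposase, an RSF origin and a pUC multiple cloning site appear to be backbone remnants rather than functional parts.

The payload is taz, a 1,452 bp synthetic chimeric sensor gene. The feature table shows it as an N-terminal portion of the E. coli chemoreceptor Tar joined in frame to a C-terminal portion of the osmosensing histidine kinase EnvZ, so that Tar's sensing region is coupled to EnvZ's signalling domains, which act on the response regulator OmpR. Transcription is driven by a tac promoter with a downstream lac operator, and the cassette ends with rrnB T1 and T7Te terminators. The plasmid also carries its own lacI gene under the lacIq promoter, with a separate rrnB T1 terminator, so repression is self-contained and Taz levels can be set by IPTG dose. The insert was assembled through BsaI sites that were destroyed in cloning.

The associated work concerns how sensor phosphatase activity tunes the detection threshold of two-component systems, which fits a use in titrating Taz expression. The record lists no reporter or ompR gene on this plasmid. The depositor and sequencing-derived records differ by one nucleotide in length but have identical annotation.
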