Addgene plasmid #104333: pBL132
Purpose: Expresses taz from a LacI regulated promoter under inducible IPTG control.
Depositing lab: Jeffrey Tabor. Depositing organization: Rice University. Publication: Phosphatase activity tunes two-component system sensor detection threshold. Landry BP, Palanki R, Dyulgyarov N, Hartsough LA, Tabor JJ. Nat Commun. 2018 Apr 12;9(1):1433. doi: 10.1038/s41467-018-03929-y. PubMed 29650958.
Backbone
  Vector backbone: p15a
  Total vector size (bp): 5033
  Vector type: Bacterial Expression
Growth in bacteria
  Bacterial resistance: Spectinomycin, 50 μg/mL
  Growth temperature: 37°C
  Growth strain: NEB10b
  Copy number: High Copy
Gene/Insert
  Gene/Insert name: Taz
  Species: Synthetic
  Insert size (bp): 1452
  Promoter: PtacI
  Cloning method: Restriction Enzyme; 5′ cloning site BsaI (destroyed during cloning); 3′ cloning site BsaI (destroyed during cloning)
  Sequencing primers: 5′ CGAGCGGTATCAGCTCAC
Terms and licenses: Academic/Nonprofit Terms; Industry Terms: Not Available to Industry
How to cite: pBL132 was a gift from Jeffrey Tabor (Addgene plasmid # 104333 ; http://n2t.net/addgene:104333 ; RRID:Addgene_104333)
